Addgene plasmid #149622: pBSV2G_P0031-sgRNA500
Purpose: (Empty Backbone) gRNA expression in B. burgdorferi, parental vector
Depositing lab: Christine Jacobs-Wagner. Depositing organization: Yale University. Publication: A CRISPR interference platform for selective downregulation of gene expression in Borrelia burgdorferi. Takacs CN, Scott M, Chang Y, Kloos ZA, Irnov I, Rosa PA, Liu J, Jacobs-Wagner C. Appl Environ Microbiol. 2020 Nov 30. pii: AEM.02519-20. doi: 10.1128/AEM.02519-20. PubMed 33257311.
Backbone
  Vector backbone: pBSV2G_2
  Backbone manufacturer: CJW lab
  Modifications to backbone: empty gRNA cassette
  Vector type: Bacterial Expression, CRISPR
Growth in bacteria
  Bacterial resistance: Gentamicin, 10 μg/mL
  Growth temperature: 30°C
  Growth strain: DH5alpha
  Copy number: High Copy
Gene/Insert
  Gene/Insert name: None
  Promoter: P0031
  Cloning method: Restriction Enzyme; 5′ cloning site Unknown (unknown if destroyed); 3′ cloning site Unknown (unknown if destroyed)
  Sequencing primers: 5′ Unknown
Terms and licenses: Academic/Nonprofit Terms; Industry Terms: Not Available to Industry
How to cite: pBSV2G_P0031-sgRNA500 was a gift from Christine Jacobs-Wagner (Addgene plasmid # 149622 ; http://n2t.net/addgene:149622 ; RRID:Addgene_149622)
