[The description below was written by a language model from this plasmid's Addgene catalogue record and pLannotate feature annotations shown in this document.]
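Description:
pBSV2G_P0031-sgRNA500 is a 6.2 kb parental (empty) guide RNA expression vector for CRISPR interference in the Lyme disease spirochete Borrelia burgdorferi, built on the pBSV2G_2 backbone. It is propagated in E. coli through a high-copy ColE1/pUC-type origin and selected with gentamicin via the aacC1 acetyltransferase gene (GmR). A fragment annotated as B. burgdorferi hslU lies directly upstream of GmR and probably represents Borrelia-derived sequence driving the marker, although the record does not say so. A large stretch between the E. coli origin and the lac region carries no meaningful annotation (a 17-nt "ADH1 promoter" hit there is almost certainly spurious). In a Borrelia shuttle vector this region would be expected to hold the spirochete replication functions, but the feature table does not identify them.

The payload is an sgRNA cassette under the P0031 promoter. The annotated fragment of the B. burgdorferi protein Y032, on the reverse strand and spanning the sequence origin, is consistent with native Borrelia sequence from that locus supplying the promoter. Downstream sits a roughly 500 bp fragment of firefly luciferase coding sequence, followed immediately by the Streptococcus pyogenes Cas9 gRNA scaffold. The luciferase piece, presumably the "500" in the name, appears to be a non-functional stuffer occupying the spacer position, to be replaced by a target-specific spacer, though the cloning sites are not recorded. Remnants of a lacZα/lac promoter/operator region flank the cassette and derive from the original multiple cloning site. No Cas9 or dCas9 gene is annotated, so the nuclease-dead effector must be supplied separately. The vector serves as the starting point for building guides for selective gene knockdown in B. burgdorferi.
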