Features (pLannotate 1.2.2; 12 found; start..end, strand, type, name):
    122..619     +  CDS            LUCI_PHOPY (fragment): Experimental evidence at protein level: Swiss-Prot protein existence level 1. Produces green light with a wavelength of 562 nm. From Photinus pyralis (Common eastern firefly) (Lampyris pyralis).
    628..703     +  misc_RNA       gRNA scaffold: guide RNA scaffold for the Streptococcus pyogenes CRISPR/Cas9 system
    720..874     +  CDS            lacZα (fragment): LacZα fragment of β-galactosidase; lacZ fragment
    893..1267    +  CDS            hslU (fragment): HSLU_BORBU - Protein inferred from homology: Swiss-Prot protein existence level 3. ATPase subunit of a proteasome-like degradation complex; this subunit has chaperone activity. The binding of ATP and its subsequent hydrolysis by HslU are essential for unfolding of protein substrates subsequently hydrolyzed by HslV. HslU recognizes the N-terminal part of its protein substrates and unfolds these before they are guided to HslV for hydrolysis. From Borrelia burgdorferi (strain ATCC 35210 / B31 / CIP 102532 / DSM 4680).
   1304..1837    +  CDS            GmR: gentamycin acetyltransferase; aacC1; confers resistance to gentamycin
   1940..2528    +  rep_origin     ori: high-copy-number ColE1/pMB1/pBR322/pUC origin of replication
   3494..3510    -  promoter       ADH1 promoter (fragment): S. cerevisiae ADH1; promoter for alcohol dehydrogenase 1
   5900..5992    +  CDS            lacI (fragment): lac repressor; lacI; The lac repressor binds to the lac operator to inhibit transcription in E. coli. This inhibition can be relieved by adding lactose or isopropyl-β-D-thiogalactopyranoside (IPTG).
   6005..6026    +  protein_bind   CAP binding site: CAP binding activates transcription in the presence of cAMP. E. coli catabolite activator protein
   6041..6071    +  promoter       lac promoter: promoter for the E. coli lac operon
   6079..6095    +  protein_bind   lac operator: The lac repressor binds to the lac operator to inhibit transcription in E. coli. This inhibition can be relieved by adding lactose or isopropyl-β-D-thiogalactopyranoside (IPTG). lac repressor encoded by lacI
   6139..55      -  CDS            Y032_BORBU (fragment) (across the origin): Protein predicted: Swiss-Prot protein existence level 4. From Borrelia burgdorferi (strain ATCC 35210 / B31 / CIP 102532 / DSM 4680).
>Addgene plasmid #149622 | pBSV2G_P0031-sgRNA500 | addgene full sequence | sequence record 311491 | Addgene NGS Result
GCTTTAATTTAACTTCAAAAAGCTCAACATTTGAATTCTCGTCAACCTCTTTCATCTTTTAAAGTATAGA
AAAGTATTTAAATAAGTGTCAATATTTTGTATTATTTAATTGGAAGAGCCAAAGTCAACACTTATAGACA
AATATGATCTTTCTAACCTTCACGAAATAGCATCAGGGGGAGCACCTTTGTCTAAGGAAGTAGGAGAGGC
AGTTGCAAAGAGGTTTCATTTACCCGGAATTAGGCAAGGATATGGGTTAACAGAAACCACATCTGCAATT
TTAATTACACCTGAAGGAGATGATAAACCAGGAGCTGTTGGGAAGGTTGTTCCTTTTTTTGAGGCTAAAG
TTGTTGATTTAGATACTGGAAAGACTTTAGGAGTTAATCAAAGAGGCGAGTTATGTGTAAGAGGACCTAT
GATAATGTCAGGATACGTAAATAATCCAGAAGCTACAAATGCATTGATAGATAAAGATGGTTGGTTACAC
TCAGGCGATATAGCTTATTGGGACGAAGATGAACACTTTTTTATAGTTGATAGATTGAAATCTTTGATTA
AGTATAAAGGTTATCAAGTAGCTCCAGCAGAATTGGAAAGTATTTTATTGCAACACCCAGCTCTTCCGTT
TTAGAGCTAGAAATAGCAAGTTAAAATAAGGCTAGTCCGTTATCAACTTGAAAAAGTGGCACCGAGTCGG
TGCTTTTTTTGAAGCTTGGCACTGGCCGTCGTTTTACAACGTCGTGACTGGGAAAACCCTGGCGTTACCC
AACTTAATCGCCTTGCAGCACATCCCCCTTTCGCCAGCTGGCGTAATAGCGAAGAGGCCCGCACCGATCG
CCCTTCCCAACAGTTGCGCAGCCTGAATGGCGAATGGCGCGGCCGCCCTAGGTTAATACCCGAGCTTCAA
GGAAGATTTCCTATTAAGGTTGAACTTAAGAGCTTAAGCATAGACGATTTGAAAAAAATTTTAAAACAAA
CAAAAAATTCTTTAATAAAACAATATGTTGCGATGTTTAAGGTTTATGATTTAGATTTAAAGTTTAGTGA
GGAAGCTATAGATAGAATTGCAGAGCTTACTTTTAATATGAATCTTGAGAGTGAAAATCTTGGTGCCAGA
AGACTTCACGGTGTTATGGAAATAGTGCTTGCAGATCTTTTTTTTGAAGTGCCTGGCAGTAAGTTGAAAA
AATTTGAAATAAACTTGGACTATGTTAATAAAAAAATACAAATTAACGAACAAAAAGATTTGAATTATTA
TATAATTTAGTTAAAAGCAATTTTAAATGAGGGAGGTTTCCATATGTTACGCAGCAGCAACGATGTTACG
CAGCAGGGCAGTCGCCCTAAAACAAAGTTAGGTGGCTCAAGTATGGGCATCATTCGCACATGTAGGCTCG
GCCCTGACCAAGTCAAATCCATGCGGGCTGCTCTTGATCTTTTCGGTCGTGAGTTCGGAGACGTAGCCAC
CTACTCCCAACATCAGCCGGACTCCGATTACCTCGGGAACTTGCTCCGTAGTAAGACATTCATCGCGCTT
GCTGCCTTCGACCAAGAAGCGGTTGTTGGCGCTCTCGCGGCTTACGTTCTGCCCAAGTTTGAGCAGCCGC
GTAGTGAGATCTATATCTATGATCTCGCAGTCTCCGGCGAGCACCGGAGGCAGGGCATTGCCACCGCGCT
CATCAATCTCCTCAAGCATGAGGCCAACGCGCTTGGTGCTTATGTGATCTACGTGCAAGCAGATTACGGT
GACGATCCCGCAGTGGCTCTCTATACAAAGTTGGGCATACGGGAAGAAGTGATGCACTTTGATATCGACC
CAAGTACCGCCACCTAACAATTCGTTCAAGCCGAGATCGGCTTACGCGTCCAAAATCCCTTAACGTGAGT
TTTCGTTCCACTGAGCGTCAGACCCCGTAGAAAAGATCAAAGGATCTTCTTGAGATCCTTTTTTTCTGCG
CGTAATCTGCTGCTTGCAAACAAAAAAACCACCGCTACCAGCGGTGGTTTGTTTGCCGGATCAAGAGCTA
CCAACTCTTTTTCCGAAGGTAACTGGCTTCAGCAGAGCGCAGATACCAAATACTGTTCTTCTAGTGTAGC
CGTAGTTAGGCCACCACTTCAAGAACTCTGTAGCACCGCCTACATACCTCGCTCTGCTAATCCTGTTACC
AGTGGCTGCTGCCAGTGGCGATAAGTCGTGTCTTACCGGGTTGGACTCAAGACGATAGTTACCGGATAAG
GCGCAGCGGTCGGGCTGAACGGGGGGTTCGTGCACACAGCCCAGCTTGGAGCGAACGACCTACACCGAAC
TGAGATACCTACAGCGTGAGCTATGAGAAAGCGCCACGCTTCCCGAAGGGAGAAAGGCGGACAGGTATCC
GGTAAGCGGCAGGGTCGGAACAGGAGAGCGCACGAGGGAGCTTCCAGGGGGAAACGCCTGGTATCTTTAT
AGTCCTGTCGGGTTTCGCCACCTCTGACTTGAGCGTCGATTTTTGTGATGCTCGTCAGGGGGGCGGAGCC
TATGGAAAAACGCCAGCAACGCGGCCTTTTTACGGTTCCTGGCCTTTTGCTGGCCTTTTGCTCACATGTT
CTTTCCTGCACTAGATCCCCGGCAAGTTCATCCTTAGGGTTTTCATATCTCTTAAAAAGTCAATTTCTGC
TTGATTAATTTCTTGTGGATTATTGTTTTTGCGGTTTTTCATTTTTTATCTCCTTGAGTATTGAATTTTT
TCTTATATATAAAATATAGCAAAAACTATTTTTGCCAACTTTTTTACAAAAAATTTTTTATTAAAACACT
TAGGGCTTTGCTAAATTCTCTTTTAAAAGAACTTAGTAAAGCCCTATGGATTTAAGAACTGATTATACTT
ACGTAGTAAAAATACTACAGATATTAATAGTATAGACCATATCAAAATCATAATCAATTTATATTTATCT
AAAATTGTGGTCCATACAAAATACAAAAAAATTAGGTTTTTCTAAATTCTATTTTAAAAGAACTTAGTAA
CACCTAATCTCTAAATTACTTACAAAATTCTAAAATTAGATTTTTAGTTCTTCATATTTCTTTAAAAGTT
TTTTAAGAAAATCTTTTTGATTTTCAAAAATTTCATGCATCATAAAACTAGTAAATTTGGATTTTTTTTT
GTAAAAATCATAACTTTCTTGGGTTTTAAGTTGAAATCTTAATGGTTTTATTGGATTTTGCCTAGATTTT
TTTAACGCCGGACTTTCTTTATCTTTTATAAAATTATAAGAATTTTTAATACCATTTTCTATTAAATAAT
CTTCTTTTATAAGCCCCTCTTGCAGTGCAGTTGCTAATCTTAAATACTTATACGCTTGAGTTTTTGCTAC
ATCAAAGTCTTTTATAAAATCAAGAAAAGTTTTATAACCATCAAATTTATAATATTGATTATCTTTTATT
TCTTTTAAAATTTTAATATTTTCCACCCTGTGGAATATTTCTTTTTTGAAATTGTCATTTAACTTTTCCT
TTAGTGTCTTGTAATAAGAAATTTTACTTTCATTAATCATTAAATTTTGTTCAACATAAGTATCTATCTT
TTTTGTTAAAACTTTAACAACACGTTTTTTTTCCATAAAAATTTTCCTTTATTTTTGCAACATTTTCCTT
AATTGATATAATTGTTACTATTTTAGATTTTTTAATATCCACTTAAGAATTAATCCCTCACTAGAATATT
TTTTATTATAGAATTCATATACATGTTTTTCTAAATCTATAAATTTATCAACAATTGCTTTATTATAGGG
TGTATCTATCTTTTCTTTTCTTAATAATCGTCTCATATTCTTTAAATAACAACAAACACTGCCGGTTTTA
AACCTAAATTCTATGTAATATATTTTTGAAAAAGTATATACATTTTCAACCCCGTTTATTTCATACTTTA
CAAAAACATTATTTATTGGTTTTCTATAACCATAGTAAATGCCTAAAAATTTGTCCCCGTCTTTCATAGG
ATATAGATAAAGTTTTTGAATCTCTGATTTATCTAATAATTTTTCAAAAAAAATTATACACCGCTTTTGT
TTGTTACTAACTACTCTATGCAATGCCTTTAATATTTTTGTGTGATATATATTTTTATCACCTTTTTTTT
CTTTCAGCAGGAAGATACTTTCTTTTGGAAATTTAATTTTTTGTTCATTTATTCTTGCAGCCTTAAGTCC
GATTTTCATATTTAATCCTTATATAGCCTTTCTATTTAATTCTTTTAAACTCAATAAACTTTTTTGGTTT
TTCATTAGTTCTAATAATTCGCAATAATATGTGCAAAACACTTTATTGTATTCTATTTTCTTTTGGTTAT
TCAAATATTCTTTTATAATTGGCTTTAGAAGTTCAATATTTACTTCTTTTTTTAGTTGTTCAATAAGGAT
ATTGAAAATGTTTGTTTTTAAATCTTGATAATTTTGTTGAGAATTTTCTTTTTTTCTTTCAATTGACTTC
TCTAATTTACGCTTTATATTGTTTAAATCGCTATATTTATGACTTTCAATAATAAAATGAGGCTTAAATT
TGTAATTTTCGTATATTTTTTGGAAACTTGTTTCTAATTGTTTAGAATTATATTCATTTTTTTCAAATTC
TTTTTGAGTGTTGCATAGAATTTCCTTTAATTTTTCTTGTTTTTCTTTCATACAAGATTTAGTAAAATGT
ATATTTTTATTTTTTAGTAATTTAATTTCTATTATTTTTATGATTTTAAGTATTTTGATTATATTATCTT
TATCAATATTTAAATTGAATAAAATTGTAAGAAAAATTGAAAGAATTTTTTTACATAAAAAGTTACATTT
ATTGAAGTAATTTCTTACTTGATACTTTTCTATTTCATTAATCTTTCTTTCTTCTTTTATATTATTTTTA
TTATTTAAACACTCCTTTAAATCTACACTCCCATTTTTAGTAAATCTATCTTTAAGGCCCCTTGAAACTC
TATTTTGAAATCTTAAATCTTTTTTTTCTTGAAAGTATTTATAGATTTTTTGGTAACATTCTTTTTTTGA
AAAATTAAGTTGATAGTATATTTCGGTCCCCAAATTTACCCCTAAGTGTTTGTGATAATTAGTTGTGACT
TTAAATTCTTTTTCTAATTTGTAAAGGTAATTTTGCAGTGTTTTTAGTTTAACGGGTGTTTGACTATTTC
TTTTAAGGTTTTCATTAAAGTAATAGAGTATGTTTTTTTGTGTGTATTTCTTATATGTTTTATTTATGTA
CGCTAGTGTTGAGATAAGGACTACTAATTTATACTGTAATTTATTGTAGCAAGTTGTGGTTTTACTGGTT
TTGTTTATATTAGATAAGTTTTCCATTTATAGCTCCTTGAATACCGGATTTTTTATCTATAAAGTATATA
TATCACAATTTTGATTTAAAAGTAAATTCTTTTTTTAAAAATACAAAAATTTTTTATAAATTATATAGAC
CATGATATTGTATTAATACTAATTGATTTTAATTTAAGGTTGAACTAAAATAAACATAGTTTTGTAGAAA
ATAATTTTTCATTATTTTGCTACTTGATATTGGATCGTAAAAATATTAGGGCTTTACAAAGTTCTTTTAA
AAGAGAATTTAGTAAAGCCCTAAGTCTTTTAATAAAAAATTTTTTGTAAAAAAGTTGGCAAAAATAGTTT
TTGCTATATATTTATATATAAGAAAAAATTCAATACTCAAGGAGATAAAAAATGGAAAACTTAAACAATA
ATCCACAAAAAATTAATCAAATAAATAAGCAAACTAATTTTATTGGTTTTGAAAATTTTATAGAACTTGA
TAATCAAGTTAATCAAACTAAAGAAAAAAGTAAATTAAGTAAGATAGGTAAGAAATTACCCGGAATAAGC
AGTCAAGTCTAGTGCGGCCGCGCCCAATACGCAAACCGCCTCTCCCCGCGCGTTGGCCGATTCATTAATG
CAGCTGGCACGACAGGTTTCCCGACTGGAAAGCGGGCAGTGAGCGCAACGCAATTAATGTGAGTTAGCTC
ACTCATTAGGCACCCCAGGCTTTACACTTTATGCTTCCGGCTCGTATGTTGTGTGGAATTGTGAGCGGAT
AACAATTTCACACAGGAAACAGCTATGACATGATTACGAATTCGAGCTCGTTGATATTAAACTTAAAAGC
AATATTATTGTTGTAAGAAATACGTAAACCTTAGGCTCTATTCCTAGGATTG
